>Addgene plasmid #118286 | pAAV-DYRK3-2A-GFP | depositor full sequence | sequence record 223498 | pAAV-DYRK3-2A-GFP sequence 7177 bps
CCTGCAGGCAGCTGCGCGCTCGCTCGCTCACTGAGGCCGCCCGGGCAAAGCCCGGGCGTCGGGCGACCTT
TGGTCGCCCGGCCTCAGTGAGCGAGCGAGCGCGCAGAGAGGGAGTGGCCAACTCCATCACTAGGGGTTCC
TGCGGCCGCACGCGTGGAGCTAGTTATTAATAGTAATCAATTACGGGGTCATTAGTTCATAGCCCATATA
TGGAGTTCCGCGTTACATAACTTACGGTAAATGGCCCGCCTGGCTGACCGCCCAACGACCCCCGCCCATT
GACGTCAATAATGACGTATGTTCCCATAGTAACGTCAATAGGGACTTTCCATTGACGTCAATGGGTGGAG
TATTTACGGTAAACTGCCCACTTGGCAGTACATCAAGTGTATCATATGCCAAGTACGCCCCCTATTGACG
TCAATGACGGTAAATGGCCCGCCTGGCATTATGCCCAGTACATGACCTTATGGGACTTTCCTACTTGGCA
GTACATCTACGTATTAGTCATCGCTATTACCATGGTGATGCGGTTTTGGCAGTACATCAATGGGCGTGGA
TAGCGGTTTGACTCACGGGGATTTCCAAGTCTCCACCCCATTGACGTCAATGGGAGTTTGTTTTGCACCA
AAATCAACGGGACTTTCCAAAATGTCGTAACAACTCCGCCCCATTGACGCAAATGGGCGGTAGGCGTGTA
CGGTGGGAGGTCTATATAAGCAGAGCTCGTTTAGTGAACCGTCAGATCGCCTGGAGACGCCATCCACGCT
GTTTTGACCTCCATAGAAGACACCGGGACCGATCCAGCCTCCGCGGATTCGAATCCCGGCCGGGAACGGT
GCATTGGAACGCGGATTCCCCGTGCCAAGAGTGACGTAAGTACCGCCTATAGAGTCTATAGGCCCACAAA
AAATGCTTTCTTCTTTTAATATACTTTTTTGTTTATCTTATTTCTAATACTTTCCCTAATCTCTTTCTTT
CAGGGCAATAATGATACAATGTATCATGCCTCTTTGCACCATTCTAAAGAATAACAGTGATAATTTCTGG
GTTAAGGCAATAGCAATATTTCTGCATATAAATATTTCTGCATATAAATTGTAACTGATGTAAGAGGTTT
CATATTGCTAATAGCAGCTACAATCCAGCTACCATTCTGCTTTTATTTTATGGTTGGGATAAGGCTGGAT
TATTCTGAGTCCAAGCTAGGCCCTTTTGCTAATCATGTTCATACCTCTTATCTTCCTCCCACAGCTCCTG
GGCAACGTGCTGGTCTGTGTGCTGGCCCATCACTTTGGCAAAGAATTGGGATTCGAACATCGATTGAATT
CAATGGGAGGCGCAGCCCGCGATCGCGGGAGGAAGGACGCGGCGCTGCCGGGGGCCGGGCTCCCGCCGCA
GCAGCGGAGGTTGGGGGATGGTGTCTATGATACTTTCATGATGATAGATGAAACCAAGGGCCCACCCTAT
TCGGACACATTCAGCAACCCCTCTGAAGCACCTGTCTCCAGAAGGCTAAATATTACCACTGAGCCACTCA
CGAGAGGCCACACTCAGCACTTTGTGAATGGAAGTGAGATGAAGGTGGAACAGCTGTTTCAAGAATTTGG
CAACAGAAGATCCAATACTCTCCAGTCAGATGGCATCAGCAACTCGGAAAAGTCTTCTCCGGCTTCTCAG
GGGAAAAGTTCGGAAAGCCTGAGCGCGGTGAAGTGCAACCTTTCCTCCAGGCCGTCTAAGGTGCTGCCGC
TGACTCCTGAGCAAGCGCTGAAGCAGTATAAACACCACCTCACTGCCTACGAGAAGCTGGAGATCGTCAG
CTACCCAGAAATCTACTTTGTGGGTCCGAATGCCAAAAAGCGGCAGGGAGTTATTGGTGGTCCCAATAAC
GGTGGCTACGACGATGCGGATGGGGCCTATATTCATGTGCCCCGGGACCATCTGGCTTACCGCTATGAGG
TGCTGAAAATCATCGGCAAGGGGAGTTTTGGACAGGTAGCCCGGGTCTATGATCACAAACTTCGGCAGTA
CGTGGCCCTGAAAATGGTGCGCAATGAGAAACGCTTCCATCGCCAGGCGGCCGAGGAGATCCGGATCTTG
GAGCATCTTAAAAAGCAAGACAAAACTGGTAGCATGAACGTCATCCACATGCTAGAAAGTTTCACCTTCC
GGAACCACGTGTGCATGGCCTTTGAACTGCTAAGCATAGACCTGTATGAGCTTATTAAAAAAAACAAGTT
CCAGGGCTTCAGCGTCCAGTTGGTTCGGAAGTTCGCCCAGTCCATCCTACAGTCCCTGGACGCTCTGCAC
AAAAACAAGATCATCCACTGCGACCTGAAGCCGGAAAACATTCTCCTGAAACACCACGGCCGAAGCGCCA
CCAAGGTCATCGACTTTGGCTCCAGCTGCTTCGAGTATCAGAAGCTTTACACGTATATCCAGTCCCGCTT
CTACAGAGCCCCAGAGATCATCCTGGGGTGCCGCTACAGCACCCCGATCGACATATGGAGCTTTGGTTGC
ATCCTTGCAGAACTTTTGACAGGACAGCCCCTGTTCCCTGGAGAGGACGAAGGAGACCAGTTGGCCTGCA
TGATAGAGTTGCTAGGAATGCCACCGCAGAAACTTCTGGAGCAATCCAAGCGTGCCAAGTACTTTATTAA
CTCCAAAGGCTTGCCTCGATACTGCTCCGTATCTACCCAGACGGACGGGAGGGTGGTGCTTCTCGGGGGT
CGCTCACGCAGGGGTAAAAAGCGAGGCCCGCCAGGCAGCAAAGACTGGGCAACCGCACTGAAGGGCTGTG
GTGACTACTTGTTCATAGAGTTTCTGAAACGATGCCTCCAGTGGGACCCCTCTGCCCGCCTCACCCCGGC
TCAAGCATTAAGACATCCTTGGATTAGCAAGTCTACACCCAAACCTCTCACCATGGACAAGGTGCCAGGG
AAGCGGGTAGTTAACCCTACAAATGCTTTCCAGGGACTGGGTTCCAAGCTGCCTCCAGTCGTTGGGATAG
CCAGTAAGCTTAAAGCTAACCTAATGTCCGAAACCAGTGGTAGTATACCTCTGTGCAGTGTATTGCCAAA
GCTGATTAGCCTCGACCGGGGTACCACCGGTGAAGGCCGCGGCAGCCTGCTGACCTGCGGCGATGTGGAA
GAAAACCCGGGCCCGGCGCCGGGCAGCACTAGTCGGAAGCTTGTGAGCAAGGGCGAGGAGCTGTTCACCG
GGGTGGTGCCCATCCTGGTCGAGCTGGACGGCGACGTAAACGGCCACAAGTTCAGCGTGTCCGGCGAGGG
CGAGGGCGATGCCACCTACGGCAAGCTGACCCTGAAGTTCATCTGCACCACCGGCAAGCTGCCCGTGCCC
TGGCCCACCCTCGTGACCACCCTGACCTACGGCGTGCAGTGCTTCAGCCGCTACCCCGACCACATGAAGC
AGCACGACTTCTTCAAGTCCGCCATGCCCGAAGGCTACGTCCAGGAGCGCACCATCTTCTTCAAGGACGA
CGGCAACTACAAGACCCGCGCCGAGGTGAAGTTCGAGGGCGACACCCTGGTGAACCGCATCGAGCTGAAG
GGCATCGACTTCAAGGAGGACGGCAACATCCTGGGGCACAAGCTGGAGTACAACTACAACAGCCACAACG
TCTATATCATGGCCGACAAGCAGAAGAACGGCATCAAGGTGAACTTCAAGATCCGCCACAACATCGAGGA
CGGCAGCGTGCAGCTCGCCGACCACTACCAGCAGAACACCCCCATCGGCGACGGCCCCGTGCTGCTGCCC
GACAACCACTACCTGAGCACCCAGTCCGCCCTGAGCAAAGACCCCAACGAGAAGCGCGATCACATGGTCC
TGCTGGAGTTCGTGACCGCCGCCGGGATCACTCTCGGCATGGACGAGCTGTACAAGTAACTCGAGAGATC
TACGGGTGGCATCCCTGTGACCCCTCCCCAGTGCCTCTCCTGGCCCTGGAAGTTGCCACTCCAGTGCCCA
CCAGCCTTGTCCTAATAAAATTAAGTTGCATCATTTTGTCTGACTAGGTGTCCTTCTATAATATTATGGG
GTGGAGGGGGGTGGTATGGAGCAAGGGGCAAGTTGGGAAGACAACCTGTAGGGCCTGCGGGGTCTATTGG
GAACCAAGCTGGAGTGCAGTGGCACAATCTTGGCTCACTGCAATCTCCGCCTCCTGGGTTCAAGCGATTC
TCCTGCCTCAGCCTCCCGAGTTGTTGGGATTCCAGGCATGCATGACCAGGCTCAGCTAATTTTTGTTTTT
TTGGTAGAGACGGGGTTTCACCATATTGGCCAGGCTGGTCTCCAACTCCTAATCTCAGGTGATCTACCCA
CCTTGGCCTCCCAAATTGCTGGGATTACAGGCGTGAACCACTGCTCCCTTCCCTGTCCTTCTGATTTTGT
AGGTAACCACGTGCGGACCGAGCGGCCGCAGGAACCCCTAGTGATGGAGTTGGCCACTCCCTCTCTGCGC
GCTCGCTCGCTCACTGAGGCCGGGCGACCAAAGGTCGCCCGACGCCCGGGCTTTGCCCGGGCGGCCTCAG
TGAGCGAGCGAGCGCGCAGCTGCCTGCAGGGGCGCCTGATGCGGTATTTTCTCCTTACGCATCTGTGCGG
TATTTCACACCGCATA
[142 nt withheld, positions 4637-4778]
C
[141 nt withheld, positions 4780-4920]
CCTTTGACGTTGGAGTCCACGTTCTTT
[37 nt withheld, positions 4948-4984]
ACCCTATCTCGGGCTATTCTTTTGATTTATAAGGGATTTTGCCGATTTCGGCCTATTGGTTAAAAAATGA
GCTGATTTAACAAAAATTTAACGCGAATTTTAACAAAATATTAACGTTTACAATTTTATGGTGCACTCTC
AGTACAATCTGCTCTGATGCCGCATAGTTAAGCCAGCCCCGACACCCGCCAACACCCGCTGACGCGCCCT
GACGGGCTTGTCTGCTCCCGGCATCCGCTTACAGACAAGCTGTGACCGTCTCCGGGAGCTGCATGTGTCA
GAGGTTTTCACCGTCATCACCGAAACGCGCGAGACGAAAGGGCCTCGTGATACGCCTATTTTTATAGGTT
AATGTCATGATAATAATGGTTTCTTAGACGTCAGGTGGCACTTTTCGGGGAAATGTGCGCGGAACCCCTA
TTTGTTTATTTTTCTAAATACATTCAAATATGTATCCGCTCATGAGACAATAACCCTGATAAATGCTTCA
ATAATATTGAAAAAGGAAGAGTATGAGTATTCAACATTTCCGTGTCGCCCTTATTCCCTTTTTTGCGGCA
TTTTGCCTTCCTGTTTTTGCTCACCCAGAAACGCTGGTGAAAGTAAAAGATGCTGAAGATCAGTTGGGTG
CACGAGTGGGTTACATCGAACTGGATCTCAACAGCGGTAAGATCCTTGAGAGTTTTCGCCCCGAAGAACG
TTTTCCAATGATGAGCACTTTTAAAGTTCTGCTATGTGGCGCGGTATTATCCCGTATTGACGCCGGGCAA
GAGCAACTCGGTCGCCGCATACACTATTCTCAGAATGACTTGGTTGAGTACTCACCAGTCACAGAAAAGC
ATCTTACGGATGGCATGACAGTAAGAGAATTATGCAGTGCTGCCATAACCATGAGTGATAACACTGCGGC
CAACTTACTTCTGACAACGATCGGAGGACCGAAGGAGCTAACCGCTTTTTTGCACAACATGGGGGATCAT
GTAACTCGCCTTGATCGTTGGGAACCGGAGCTGAATGAAGCCATACCAAACGACGAGCGTGACACCACGA
TGCCTGTAGCAATGGCAACAACGTTGCGCAAACTATTAACTGGCGAACTACTTACTCTAGCTTCCCGGCA
ACAATTAATAGACTGGATGGAGGCGGATAAAGTTGCAGGACCACTTCTGCGCTCGGCCCTTCCGGCTGGC
TGGTTTATTGCTGATAAATCTGGAGCCGGTGAGCGTGGGTCTCGCGGTATCATTGCAGCACTGGGGCCAG
ATGGTAAGCCCTCCCGTATCGTAGTTATCTACACGACGGGGAGTCAGGCAACTATGGATGAACGAAATAG
ACAGATCGCTGAGATAGGTGCCTCACTGATTAAGCATTGGTAACTGTCAGACCAAGTTTACTCATATATA
CTTTAGATTGATTTAAAACTTCATTTTTAATTTAAAAGGATCTAGGTGAAGATCCTTTTTGATAATCTCA
TGACCAAAATCCCTTAACGTGAGTTTTCGTTCCACTGAGCGTCAGACCCCGTAGAAAAGATCAAAGGATC
TTCTTGAGATCCTTTTTTTCTGCGCGTAATCTGCTGCTTGCAAACAAAAAAACCACCGCTACCAGCGGTG
GTTTGTTTGCCGGATCAAGAGCTACCAACTCTTTTTCCGAAGGTAACTGGCTTCAGCAGAGCGCAGATAC
CAAATACTGTCCTTCTAGTGTAGCCGTAGTTAGGCCACCACTTCAAGAACTCTGTAGCACCGCCTACATA
CCTCGCTCTGCTAATCCTGTTACCAGTGGCTGCTGCCAGTGGCGATAAGTCGTGTCTTACCGGGTTGGAC
TCAAGACGATAGTTACCGGATAAGGCGCAGCGGTCGGGCTGAACGGGGGGTTCGTGCACACAGCCCAGCT
TGGAGCGAACGACCTACACCGAACTGAGATACCTACAGCGTGAGCTATGAGAAAGCGCCACGCTTCCCGA
AGGGAGAAAGGCGGACAGGTATCCGGTAAGCGGCAGGGTCGGAACAGGAGAGCGCACGAGGGAGCTTCCA
GGGGGAAACGCCTGGTATCTTTATAGTCCTGTCGGGTTTCGCCACCTCTGACTTGAGCGTCGATTTTTGT
GATGCTCGTCAGGGGGGCGGAGCCTATGGAAAAACGCCAGCAACGCGGCCTTTTTACGGTTCCTGGCCTT
TTGCTGGCCTTTTGCTCACATGT
Features (pLannotate 1.2.2; 18 found; start..end, strand, type, name):
      1..141     -  repeat_region  AAV2 ITR: inverted terminal repeat of adeno-associated virus serotype 2 inverted
    160..524     +  enhancer       CMV enhancer: human cytomegalovirus immediate early enhancer
    597..614     -  promoter       CMV promoter (fragment): human cytomegalovirus (CMV) immediate early promoter
    676..727     +  promoter       CMVd2 promoter: truncated human cytomegalovirus (CMV) immediate early promoter that yields moderately reduced expression relative to the full-length promoter
    876..903     +  intron         CMV intron (fragment): modified intron A from human cytomegalovirus (CMV)
    908..1254    +  intron         β-globin intron (fragment): internally truncated intron from human β-globin
   1258..1305    +  CDS            HBB (fragment): HBB_COLGU - Experimental evidence at transcript level: Swiss-Prot protein existence level 2. Involved in oxygen transport from the lung to the various peripheral tissues. From Colobus guereza (Mantled guereza) (Eastern black-and-white colobus monkey).
   1333..3090    +  CDS            Dyrk3: DYRK3_MOUSE - Experimental evidence at protein level: Swiss-Prot protein existence level 1. Dual-specificity protein kinase that promotes disassembly of several types of membraneless organelles during mitosis, such as stress granules, nuclear speckles and pericentriolar material (By similarity). Dual-specificity tyrosine-regulated kinases (DYRKs) autophosphorylate a critical tyrosine residue in their activation loop and phosphorylate their substrate on serine and threonine residues (PubMed:12356771). Acts as a central dissolvase of membraneless organelles during the G2- to-M transition, after
   3190..3906    +  CDS            EGFP: EGFP is a basic (constitutively fluorescent) green fluorescent protein published in 1996, derived from Aequorea victoria. It is reported to be a rapidly-maturing weak dimer with moderate acid sensitivity.
   3924..4400    +  polyA_signal   hGH poly(A) signal: human growth hormone polyadenylation signal
   4440..4580    +  repeat_region  AAV2 ITR: inverted terminal repeat of adeno-associated virus serotype 2 inverted
   4585..4636    -  misc_feature   bom (fragment): basis of mobility region from pBR322
   4655..5035    +  rep_origin     M13 ori (sequence partly withheld): M13 bacteriophage origin of replication; arrow indicates direction of (+) strand synthesis
   5111..5160    -  misc_feature   bom (fragment): basis of mobility region from pBR322
   5262..5297    -  CDS            rop (fragment): Rop protein, which maintains plasmids at low copy number; rop
   5392..5496    +  promoter       AmpR promoter: bla
   5497..6357    +  CDS            AmpR: β-lactamase; bla; confers resistance to ampicillin, carbenicillin, and related antibiotics
   6528..7116    +  rep_origin     ori: high-copy-number ColE1/pMB1/pBR322/pUC origin of replication
