>Addgene plasmid #118286 | pAAV-DYRK3-2A-GFP | addgene full sequence | sequence record 229497 | Addgene NGS Result
CCTGCAGGCAGCTGCGCGCTCGCTCGCTCACTGAGGCCGCCCGGGCGTCGGGCGACCTTTGGTCGCCCGG
CCTCAGTGAGCGAGCGAGCGCGCAGAGAGGGAGTGGCCAACTCCATCACTAGGGGTTCCTGCGGCCGCAC
GCGTCTAGTTATTAATAGTAATCAATTACGGGGTCATTAGTTCATAGCCCATATATGGAGTTCCGCGTTA
CATAACTTACGGTAAATGGCCCGCCTGGCTGACCGCCCAACGACCCCCGCCCATTGACGTCAATAATGAC
GTATGTTCCCATAGTAACGCCAATAGGGACTTTCCATTGACGTCAATGGGTGGAGTATTTACGGTAAACT
GCCCACTTGGCAGTACATCAAGTGTATCATATGCCAAGTACGCCCCCTATTGACGTCAATGACGGTAAAT
GGCCCGCCTGGCATTATGCCCAGTACATGACCTTATGGGACTTTCCTACTTGGCAGTACATCTACGTATT
AGTCATCGCTATTACCATGGTGATGCGGTTTTGGCAGTACATCAATGGGCGTGGATAGCGGTTTGACTCA
CGGGGATTTCCAAGTCTCCACCCCATTGACGTCAATGGGAGTTTGTTTTGGCACCAAAATCAACGGGACT
TTCCAAAATGTCGTAACAACTCCGCCCCATTGACGCAAATGGGCGGTAGGCGTGTACGGTGGGAGGTCTA
TATAAGCAGAGCTCGTTTAGTGAACCGTCAGATCGCCTGGAGACGCCATCCACGCTGTTTTGACCTCCAT
AGAAGACACCGGGACCGATCCAGCCTCCGCGGATTCGAATCCCGGCCGGGAACGGTGCATTGGAACGCGG
ATTCCCCGTGCCAAGAGTGACGTAAGTACCGCCTATAGAGTCTATAGGCCCACAAAAAATGCTTTCTTCT
TTTAATATACTTTTTTGTTTATCTTATTTCTAATACTTTCCCTAATCTCTTTCTTTCAGGGCAATAATGA
TACAATGTATCATGCCTCTTTGCACCATTCTAAAGAATAACAGTGATAATTTCTGGGTTAAGGCAATAGC
AATATTTCTGCATATAAATATTTCTGCATATAAATTGTAACTGATGTAAGAGGTTTCATATTGCTAATAG
CAGCTACAATCCAGCTACCATTCTGCTTTTATTTTATGGTTGGGATAAGGCTGGATTATTCTGAGTCCAA
GCTAGGCCCTTTTGCTAATCATGTTCATACCTCTTATCTTCCTCCCACAGCTCCTGGGCAACGTGCTGGT
CTGTGTGCTGGCCCATCACTTTGGCAAAGAATTGGGATTCGAACATCGATTGAATTCAATGGGAGGCGCA
GCCCGCGATCGCGGGAGGAAGGACGCGGCGCTGCCGGGGGCCGGGCTCCCGCCGCAGCAGCGGAGGTTGG
GGGATGGTGTCTATGATACTTTCATGATGATAGATGAAACCAAGGGCCCACCCTATTCGGACACATTCAG
CAACCCCTCTGAAGCACCTGTCTCCAGAAGGCTAAATATTACCACTGAGCCACTCACGAGAGGCCACACT
CAGCACTTTGTGAATGGAAGTGAGATGAAGGTGGAACAACTGTTTCAAGAATTTGGCAACAGAAGATCCA
ATACTCTCCAGTCAGATGGCATCAGCAACTCGGAAAAGTCTTCTCCGGCTTCTCAGGGGAAAAGTTCAGA
AAGCCTGAGCGCGGTGAAGTGCAACCTTTCCTCCAGGCCGTCTAAGGTGCTGCCGCTGACTCCTGAGCAA
GCGCTGAAGCAGTATAAACACCACCTCACTGCCTACGAGAAGCTGGAGATCGTCAGCTACCCAGAAATCT
ACTTTGTGGGTCCGAATGCCAAAAAGCGGCAGGGAGTTATTGGTGGTCCCAATAACGGTGGCTACGACGA
TGCGGATGGGGCCTATATTCATGTGCCCCGGGACCATCTGGCTTACCGCTATGAGGTGCTGAAAATCATC
GGCAAGGGGAGTTTTGGACAGGTAGCCCGGGTCTATGATCACAAACTTCGGCAGTACGTGGCCCTGAAAA
TGGTGCGCAATGAGAAACGCTTCCATCGCCAGGCAGCCGAGGAGATCCGGATCTTGGAGCATCTTAAAAA
GCAAGACAAAACTGGTAGCATGAACGTCATCCACATGCTAGAAAGTTTCACCTTCCGGAACCACGTGTGC
ATGGCCTTTGAACTGCTAAGCATAGACCTGTATGAGCTTATTAAAAAAAACAAGTTCCAGGGCTTCAGCG
TCCAGTTGGTTCGGAAGTTCGCCCAGTCCATCCTACAGTCCCTGGACGCTCTGCACAAAAACAAGATCAT
CCACTGCGACCTGAAGCCGGAAAACATTCTCCTGAAACACCACGGCCGAAGCGCCACCAAGGTCATCGAC
TTTGGCTCCAGCTGCTTCGAGTATCAGAAGCTTTACACGTATATCCAGTCCCGCTTCTACAGAGCCCCAG
AGATCATCCTGGGGTGCCGCTACAGCACCCCGATCGACATATGGAGCTTTGGTTGCATCCTTGCAGAACT
TTTGACAGGACAGCCCCTGTTCCCTGGAGAGGACGAAGGAGACCAGTTGGCCTGCATGATAGAGTTGCTA
GGAATGCCACCGCAGAAACTTCTGGAGCAATCCAAGCGTGCCAAGTACTTTATTAACTCCAAAGGCTTGC
CTCGATACTGCTCCGTATCTACCCAGACGGACGGGAGGGTGGTGCTTCTCGGGGGTCGCTCACGCAGGGG
TAAAAAGCGAGGCCCGCCAGGCAGCAAAGACTGGGCAACCGCACTGAAGGGCTGTGGTGACTACTTGTTC
ATAGAGTTTCTGAAACGATGCCTCCAGTGGGACCCCTCTGCCCGCCTCACCCCGGCTCAAGCATTAAGAC
ATCCTTGGATTAGCAAGTCTACACCCAAACCTCTCACCATGGACAAGGTGCCAGGGAAGCGGGTAGTTAA
CCCTACAAATGCTTTCCAGGGACTGGGTTCCAAGCTGCCTCCAGTCGTTGGGATAGCCAGTAAGCTTAAA
GCTAACCTAATGTCCGAAACCAGTGGTAGTATACCTCTGTGCAGTGTATTGCCAAAGCTGATTAGCCTCG
ACCGGGGTACCACCGGTGAAGGCCGCGGCAGCCTGCTGACCTGCGGCGATGTGGAAGAAAACCCGGGCCC
GGCGCCGGGCAGCACTAGTCGGAAGCTTGTGAGCAAGGGCGAGGAGCTGTTCACCGGGGTGGTGCCCATC
CTGGTCGAGCTGGACGGCGACGTAAACGGCCACAAGTTCAGCGTGTCCGGCGAGGGCGAGGGCGATGCCA
CCTACGGCAAGCTGACCCTGAAGTTCATCTGCACCACCGGCAAGCTGCCCGTGCCCTGGCCCACCCTCGT
GACCACCCTGACCTACGGCGTGCAGTGCTTCAGCCGCTACCCCGACCACATGAAGCAGCACGACTTCTTC
AAGTCCGCCATGCCCGAAGGCTACGTCCAGGAGCGCACCATCTTCTTCAAGGACGACGGCAACTACAAGA
CCCGCGCCGAGGTGAAGTTCGAGGGCGACACCCTGGTGAACCGCATCGAGCTGAAGGGCATCGACTTCAA
GGAGGACGGCAACATCCTGGGGCACAAGCTGGAGTACAACTACAACAGCCACAACGTCTATATCATGGCC
GACAAGCAGAAGAACGGCATCAAGGTGAACTTCAAGATCCGCCACAACATCGAGGACGGCAGCGTGCAGC
TCGCCGACCACTACCAGCAGAACACCCCCATCGGCGACGGCCCCGTGCTGCTGCCCGACAACCACTACCT
GAGCACCCAGTCCGCCCTGAGCAAAGACCCCAACGAGAAGCGCGATCACATGGTCCTGCTGGAGTTCGTG
ACCGCCGCCGGGATCACTCTCGGCATGGACGAGCTGTACAAGTAACTCGAGAGATCTACGGGTGGCATCC
CTGTGACCCCTCCCCAGTGCCTCTCCTGGCCCTGGAAGTTGCCACTCCAGTGCCCACCAGCCTTGTCCTA
ATAAAATTAAGTTGCATCATTTTGTCTGACTAGGTGTCCTTCTATAATATTATGGGGTGGAGGGGGGTGG
TATGGAGCAAGGGGCAAGTTGGGAAGACAACCTGTAGGGCCTGCGGGGTCTATTGGGAACCAAGCTGGAG
TGCAGTGGCACAATCTTGGCTCACTGCAATCTCCGCCTCCTGGGTTCAAGCGATTCTCCTGCCTCAGCCT
CCCGAGTTGTTGGGATTCCAGGCATGCATGACCAGGCTCAGCTAATTTTTGTTTTTTTGGTAGAGACGGG
GTTTCACCATATTGGCCAGGCTGGTCTCCAACTCCTAATCTCAGGTGATCTACCCACCTTGGCCTCCCAA
ATTGCTGGGATTACAGGCGTGAACCACTGCTCCCTTCCCTGTCCTTCTGATTTTGTAGGTAACCACGTGC
GGACCGAGCGGCCGCAGGAACCCCTAGTGATGGAGTTGGCCACTCCCTCTCTGCGCGCTCGCTCGCTCAC
TGAGGCCGGGCGACCAAAGGTCGCCCGACGCCCGGGCTTTGCCCGGGCGGCCTCAGTGAGCGAGCGAGCG
CGCAGCTGCCTGCAGGGGCGCCTGATGCGGTATTTTCTCCTTACGCATCTGTGCGGTATTTCACACCGCA
TA
[95 nt withheld, positions 4623-4717]
T
[46 nt withheld, positions 4719-4764]
C
[141 nt withheld, positions 4766-4906]
CCTTTGACGTTGGAGTCCACGTTCTTT
[37 nt withheld, positions 4934-4970]
ACTCTATCTCGGGCTATTCTTTTGATTTATAAGGGATTTTGCCGATTTCGGTCTATTGGTTAAAAAATGA
GCTGATTTAACAAAAATTTAACGCGAATTTTAACAAAATATTAACGTTTACAATTTTATGGTGCACTCTC
AGTACAATCTGCTCTGATGCCGCATAGTTAAGCCAGCCCCGACACCCGCCAACACCCGCTGACGCGCCCT
GACGGGCTTGTCTGCTCCCGGCATCCGCTTACAGACAAGCTGTGACCGTCTCCGGGAGCTGCATGTGTCA
GAGGTTTTCACCGTCATCACCGAAACGCGCGAGACGAAAGGGCCTCGTGATACGCCTATTTTTATAGGTT
AATGTCATGATAATAATGGTTTCTTAGACGTCAGGTGGCACTTTTCGGGGAAATGTGCGCGGAACCCCTA
TTTGTTTATTTTTCTAAATACATTCAAATATGTATCCGCTCATGAGACAATAACCCTGATAAATGCTTCA
ATAATATTGAAAAAGGAAGAGTATGAGTATTCAACATTTCCGTGTCGCCCTTATTCCCTTTTTTGCGGCA
TTTTGCCTTCCTGTTTTTGCTCACCCAGAAACGCTGGTGAAAGTAAAAGATGCTGAAGATCAGTTGGGTG
CACGAGTGGGTTACATCGAACTGGATCTCAACAGCGGTAAGATCCTTGAGAGTTTTCGCCCCGAAGAACG
TTTTCCAATGATGAGCACTTTTAAAGTTCTGCTATGTGGCGCGGTATTATCCCGTATTGACGCCGGGCAA
GAGCAACTCGGTCGCCGCATACACTATTCTCAGAATGACTTGGTTGAGTACTCACCAGTCACAGAAAAGC
ATCTTACGGATGGCATGACAGTAAGAGAATTATGCAGTGCTGCCATAACCATGAGTGATAACACTGCGGC
CAACTTACTTCTGACAACGATCGGAGGACCGAAGGAGCTAACCGCTTTTTTGCACAACATGGGGGATCAT
GTAACTCGCCTTGATCGTTGGGAACCGGAGCTGAATGAAGCCATACCAAACGACGAGCGTGACACCACGA
TGCCTGTAGCAATGGCAACAACGTTGCGCAAACTATTAACTGGCGAACTACTTACTCTAGCTTCCCGGCA
ACAATTAATAGACTGGATGGAGGCGGATAAAGTTGCAGGACCACTTCTGCGCTCGGCCCTTCCGGCTGGC
TGGTTTATTGCTGATAAATCTGGAGCCGGTGAGCGTGGGTCTCGCGGTATCATTGCAGCACTGGGGCCAG
ATGGTAAGCCCTCCCGTATCGTAGTTATCTACACGACGGGGAGTCAGGCAACTATGGATGAACGAAATAG
ACAGATCGCTGAGATAGGTGCCTCACTGATTAAGCATTGGTAACTGTCAGACCAAGTTTACTCATATATA
CTTTAGATTGATTTAAAACTTCATTTTTAATTTAAAAGGATCTAGGTGAAGATCCTTTTTGATAATCTCA
TGACCAAAATCCCTTAACGTGAGTTTTCGTTCCACTGAGCGTCAGACCCCGTAGAAAAGATCAAAGGATC
TTCTTGAGATCCTTTTTTTCTGCGCGTAATCTGCTGCTTGCAAACAAAAAAACCACCGCTACCAGCGGTG
GTTTGTTTGCCGGATCAAGAGCTACCAACTCTTTTTCCGAAGGTAACTGGCTTCAGCAGAGCGCAGATAC
CAAATACTGTTCTTCTAGTGTAGCCGTAGTTAGGCCACCACTTCAAGAACTCTGTAGCACCGCCTACATA
CCTCGCTCTGCTAATCCTGTTACCAGTGGCTGCTGCCAGTGGCGATAAGTCGTGTCTTACCGGGTTGGAC
TCAAGACGATAGTTACCGGATAAGGCGCAGCGGTCGGGCTGAACGGGGGGTTCGTGCACACAGCCCAGCT
TGGAGCGAACGACCTACACCGAACTGAGATACCTACAGCGTGAGCTATGAGAAAGCGCCACGCTTCCCGA
AGGGAGAAAGGCGGACAGGTATCCGGTAAGCGGCAGGGTCGGAACAGGAGAGCGCACGAGGGAGCTTCCA
GGGGGAAACGCCTGGTATCTTTATAGTCCTGTCGGGTTTCGCCACCTCTGACTTGAGCGTCGATTTTTGT
GATGCTCGTCAGGGGGGCGGAGCCTATGGAAAAACGCCAGCAACGCGGCCTTTTTACGGTTCCTGGCCTT
TTGCTGGCCTTTTGCTCACATGT
Features (pLannotate 1.2.2; 18 found; start..end, strand, type, name):
     12..39      +  repeat_region  AAV2 ITR (fragment): inverted terminal repeat of adeno-associated virus serotype 2 inverted
     68..95      +  repeat_region  AAV2 ITR (fragment): inverted terminal repeat of adeno-associated virus serotype 2 inverted
    206..509     +  enhancer       CMV enhancer: human cytomegalovirus immediate early enhancer
    510..713     +  promoter       CMV promoter: human cytomegalovirus (CMV) immediate early promoter
    862..889     +  intron         CMV intron (fragment): modified intron A from human cytomegalovirus (CMV)
    894..1240    +  intron         β-globin intron (fragment): internally truncated intron from human β-globin
   1244..1291    +  CDS            HBB (fragment): HBB_COLGU - Experimental evidence at transcript level: Swiss-Prot protein existence level 2. Involved in oxygen transport from the lung to the various peripheral tissues. From Colobus guereza (Mantled guereza) (Eastern black-and-white colobus monkey).
   1319..3076    +  CDS            Dyrk3: DYRK3_MOUSE - Experimental evidence at protein level: Swiss-Prot protein existence level 1. Dual-specificity protein kinase that promotes disassembly of several types of membraneless organelles during mitosis, such as stress granules, nuclear speckles and pericentriolar material (By similarity). Dual-specificity tyrosine-regulated kinases (DYRKs) autophosphorylate a critical tyrosine residue in their activation loop and phosphorylate their substrate on serine and threonine residues (PubMed:12356771). Acts as a central dissolvase of membraneless organelles during the G2- to-M transition, after
   3176..3892    +  CDS            EGFP: EGFP is a basic (constitutively fluorescent) green fluorescent protein published in 1996, derived from Aequorea victoria. It is reported to be a rapidly-maturing weak dimer with moderate acid sensitivity.
   3910..4386    +  polyA_signal   hGH poly(A) signal: human growth hormone polyadenylation signal
   4426..4566    +  repeat_region  AAV2 ITR: inverted terminal repeat of adeno-associated virus serotype 2 inverted
   4571..4622    -  misc_feature   bom (fragment): basis of mobility region from pBR322
   4641..5096    +  rep_origin     f1 ori (sequence partly withheld): f1 bacteriophage origin of replication; arrow indicates direction of (+) strand synthesis
   5097..5146    -  misc_feature   bom (fragment): basis of mobility region from pBR322
   5248..5283    -  CDS            rop (fragment): Rop protein, which maintains plasmids at low copy number; rop
   5378..5482    +  promoter       AmpR promoter: bla
   5483..6343    +  CDS            AmpR: β-lactamase; bla; confers resistance to ampicillin, carbenicillin, and related antibiotics
   6514..7102    +  rep_origin     ori: high-copy-number ColE1/pMB1/pBR322/pUC origin of replication
