[The description below was written by a language model from this plasmid's Addgene catalogue record and pLannotate feature annotations shown in this document.]
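Description:
pAAV-DYRK3-2A-GFP is an AAV transfer plasmid that also works as a direct mammalian expression vector. It is built on the pAAV-2A-GFP backbone and is about 7.2 kb in total. In bacteria it is maintained through a high-copy ColE1/pUC-type origin and selected with ampicillin via the β-lactamase gene. An f1/M13 phage origin is also present in the backbone, along with small pBR322-derived remnants (bom and rop fragments). The recombination-reduced growth strain listed is in keeping with the repeat-rich AAV2 inverted terminal repeats (ITRs), which flank the expression cassette and provide the cis signals for replication and packaging of the genome into AAV particles when rep, cap and helper functions are supplied in trans.

Between the ITRs, the CMV immediate-early enhancer and promoter are followed by a chimeric intron that includes a truncated human β-globin intron, an arrangement commonly used to improve transcript processing and expression. This drives the mouse Dyrk3 coding sequence, which encodes a dual-specificity tyrosine-phosphorylation-regulated kinase. Dyrk3 is joined at its C-terminus to a 2A peptide and then EGFP, and the cassette ends with the human growth hormone polyadenylation signal. The 2A element is not annotated in either feature table but would lie in the gap between the two coding regions. It causes ribosomal skipping, so the kinase and EGFP are made from one transcript as separate proteins, and green fluorescence marks the cells expressing DYRK3.

The depositor sequence shows two complete ITRs. The repository's sequencing result is slightly shorter and annotates only fragments of the upstream ITR, which may reflect difficulty sequencing this structure or a partial deletion. The associated work concerns Dyrk kinases in cytoskeletal organization and neuronal morphology.
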