Addgene plasmid #118286: pAAV-DYRK3-2A-GFP
Purpose: Expresses mouse DYRK3 tagged with 2A peptide at it's C-terminus and GFP in mammalian cells.
Depositing lab: Vance Lemmon. Depositing organization: University of Miami. Publication: Dyrk kinases regulate phosphorylation of doublecortin, cytoskeletal organization, and neuronal morphology. Slepak TI, Salay LD, Lemmon VP, Bixby JL. Cytoskeleton (Hoboken). 2012 Jul;69(7):514-27. doi: 10.1002/cm.21021. Epub 2012 Mar 7. PubMed 22359282.
Backbone
  Vector backbone: pAAV-2A-GFP
  Backbone size w/o insert (bp): 5491
  Total vector size (bp): 7177
  Vector type: Mammalian Expression, AAV
Growth in bacteria
  Bacterial resistance: Ampicillin, 100 μg/mL
  Growth temperature: 37°C
  Growth strain: NEB Stable
  Copy number: High Copy
Gene/Insert
  Gene/Insert name: dual-specificity tyrosine-(Y)-phosphorylation regulated kinase 3 (alt name: DYRK3)
  Species: M. musculus (mouse)
  GenBank ID: NM_145508.2
  Entrez Gene: Dyrk3 (a.k.a. BC006704)
  Promoter: CMV with beta global intron
  Tag / fusion protein: 2A peptide (C terminal on insert); GFP (C terminal on backbone)
  Cloning method: Restriction Enzyme; 5′ cloning site EcoRI (not destroyed); 3′ cloning site SalI to XhoI (destroyed during cloning)
  Sequencing primers: 5′ tggttgggataaggctggat; 3′ GFP reverse
Terms and licenses: Academic/Nonprofit Terms; Industry Terms: Not Available to Industry
How to cite: pAAV-DYRK3-2A-GFP was a gift from Vance Lemmon (Addgene plasmid # 118286 ; http://n2t.net/addgene:118286 ; RRID:Addgene_118286)
